Addgene plasmid #60568: pReporter_8
Purpose: A reporter plasmid containing the attB and attP sites flanking a green fluorescent protein reporter gene (gfp).
Depositing lab: Christopher Voigt. Depositing organization: Massachusetts Institute of Technology. Publication: Permanent genetic memory with >1-byte capacity. Yang L, Nielsen AA, Fernandez-Rodriguez J, McClune CJ, Laub MT, Lu TK, Voigt CA. Nat Methods. 2014 Dec;11(12):1261-6. doi: 10.1038/nmeth.3147. Epub 2014 Oct 26. PubMed 25344638.
Backbone
  Vector backbone: unknown
  Total vector size (bp): 4313
  Vector type: Bacterial Expression
Growth in bacteria
  Bacterial resistance: Chloramphenicol, 25 μg/mL
  Growth temperature: 37°C
  Growth strain: DH10B
  Copy number: Unknown
Gene/Insert
  Gene/Insert name: Reporter_8 (alt name: attB-GFPmut3-RiboJ-attP)
  Species: Synthetic
  Promoter: BBa_J23119
  Cloning method: Unknown
  Sequencing primers: 5′ GFP-F; 3′ GFP-R
Terms and licenses: Academic/Nonprofit Terms; Industry Terms: Not Available to Industry
Depositor comments: This reporter plasmid contains the attB and attP sites flanking a green fluorescent protein reporter gene (gfp). A strong constitutive promoter (BBa_J23119) is placed upstream of the attB site, which transcribes in the opposite orientation as gfp. After the integrase is expressed, the orientation of gfp is inverted and it is transcribed. After inversion, recombined attB and attP sites result in the formation of attL and attR. The attL site is located on the 5'UTR and could impact gfp expression. To insulate against this effect, we included a spacer and the ribozyme RiboJ. Also contains mRFP in order to aid the gating of cells.
How to cite: pReporter_8 was a gift from Christopher Voigt (Addgene plasmid # 60568 ; http://n2t.net/addgene:60568 ; RRID:Addgene_60568)
