[The description below was written by a language model from this plasmid's Addgene catalogue record and pLannotate feature annotations shown in this document.]
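Description:
pReporter_8 is a roughly 4.3 kb bacterial reporter plasmid for detecting the activity of a site-specific integrase in E. coli. The catalogue lists the backbone as unknown, but the feature tables show a medium-copy p15A origin, which is compatible with ColE1-type plasmids and so allows co-maintenance with a separate plasmid. Selection is by a chloramphenicol acetyltransferase (cat) gene under its own promoter, followed by a lambda t0 terminator. Short annotated fragments of a bom site and an RSF origin are probably just sequence similarity near the origin rather than functional parts.

The payload is a synthetic attB-GFPmut3-RiboJ-attP cassette. A strong constitutive promoter, BBa_J23119, sits upstream of attB, while gfp lies on the opposite strand, so in the starting state it is not transcribed. When the cognate integrase is expressed, recombination between attB and attP inverts the intervening segment, placing gfp in the sense orientation behind J23119 and converting the sites to attL and attR. Because attL then falls within the 5'UTR, a spacer and the self-cleaving ribozyme insulator RiboJ (annotated as the sTRSV hammerhead ribozyme) precede gfp to buffer expression from that context. The annotation also detects a fragment of an ssrA (LVA) degradation tag at the end of the GFP coding region, and T7Te and rrnB T1 terminators beyond the cassette. The att sites themselves are not annotated, and the record does not name the integrase.

A separate BioBrick-flanked unit expresses mRFP1 from a J23119-like promoter with rrnB T1 and T7Te terminators, giving constitutive red fluorescence that aids gating of cells in flow cytometry. The plasmid comes from work on recombinase-based permanent genetic memory. The two sequence records differ by a single nucleotide in length and carry the same features.
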