Features (pLannotate 1.2.2; 21 found; start..end, strand, type, name):
     27..53      +  misc_feature   bom (fragment): basis of mobility region from pBR322
    152..207     -  rep_origin     RSF ori (fragment): Plasmids containing the RSF 1030 origin of replication can be propagated in E. coli cells that contain additional plasmids with compatible origins.
    295..839     -  rep_origin     p15A ori: Plasmids containing the medium-copy-number p15A origin of replication can be propagated in E. coli cells that contain a second plasmid with the ColE1 origin.
    924..1018    -  terminator     lambda t0 terminator: transcription terminator from phage lambda
   1042..1698    -  CDS            cat: CAT_ECOLX - Experimental evidence at protein level: Swiss-Prot protein existence level 1. This enzyme is an effector of chloramphenicol resistance in bacteria. From Escherichia coli. This protein is used as a marker in many commonly used cloning vectors, such as pACYC184.
   1699..1796    -  promoter       cat promoter: promoter of the E. coli cat gene encoding chloramphenicol acetyltransferase
   1861..1890    -  terminator     T3Te terminator: phage T3 early transcription terminator
   1976..2019    -  terminator     bacterial terminator: putative bacterial transcription terminator
   2022..2043    +  misc_feature   BioBrick prefix: BioBrick prefix for parts that do not start with "ATG"
   2047..2078    +  promoter       J23119 promoter (fragment): bacterial promoter (Registry of Standard Biological Parts BBa J23119)
   2106..2780    +  CDS            mRFP1: mRFP1 is a basic (constitutively fluorescent) red fluorescent protein published in 2002, derived from Discosoma sp.. It is reported to be a somewhat slowly-maturing monomer with low acid sensitivity.
   2803..2874    +  terminator     rrnB T1 terminator: transcription terminator T1 from the E. coli rrnB gene
   2890..2917    +  terminator     T7Te terminator: phage T7 early transcription terminator
   2924..2944    +  misc_feature   BioBrick suffix: universal suffix for all parts
   2945..3004    +  terminator     his operon terminator: This putative transcriptin terminator from the E. coli his operon has a 2-bp deletion introduced during synthesis. Its efficiency has not been determined.
   3100..3134    +  promoter       J23119 promoter: bacterial promoter (Registry of Standard Biological Parts BBa J23119)
   3222..3243    -  CDS            ssrA tag (LVA) (fragment): C-terminal peptide that mediates degradation in bacteria through the ClpXP and ClpAP proteases (McGinness et al., 2006) mutant LVA variant that confers accelerated degradation under some conditions (Andersen et al., 1998)
   3253..3966    -  CDS            GFP: green fluorescent protein
   4015..4064    -  misc_RNA       sTRSV HHRz: hammerhead ribozyme from the tobacco ringspot virus satellite RNA (Khvorova et al., 2003)
   4137..4164    -  terminator     T7Te terminator: phage T7 early transcription terminator
   4180..4251    -  terminator     rrnB T1 terminator: transcription terminator T1 from the E. coli rrnB gene
>Addgene plasmid #60568 | pReporter_8 | depositor full sequence | sequence record 97218 | pReporter_8 sequence 4313 bps
AGGTAGAGACCCACGAGGCAGACCTCAGCGCTAGCGGAGTGTATACTGGCTTACTATGTTGGCACTGATG
AGGGTGTCAGTGAAGTGCTTCATGTGGCAGGAGAAAAAAGGCTGCACCGGTGCGTCAGCAGAATATGTGA
TACAGGATATATTCCGCTTCCTCGCTCACTGACTCGCTACGCTCGGTCGTTCGACTGCGGCGAGCGGAAA
TGGCTTACGAACGGGGCGGAGATTTCCTGGAAGATGCCAGGAAGATACTTAACAGGGAAGTGAGAGGGCC
GCGGCAAAGCCGTTTTTCCATAGGCTCCGCCCCCCTGACAAGCATCACGAAATCTGACGCTCAAATCAGT
GGTGGCGAAACCCGACAGGACTATAAAGATACCAGGCGTTTCCCCTGGCGGCTCCCTCGTGCGCTCTCCT
GTTCCTGCCTTTCGGTTTACCGGTGTCATTCCGCTGTTATGGCCGCGTTTGTCTCATTCCACGCCTGACA
CTCAGTTCCGGGTAGGCAGTTCGCTCCAAGCTGGACTGTATGCACGAACCCCCCGTTCAGTCCGACCGCT
GCGCCTTATCCGGTAACTATCGTCTTGAGTCCAACCCGGAAAGACATGCAAAAGCACCACTGGCAGCAGC
CACTGGTAATTGATTTAGAGGAGTTAGTCTTGAAGTCATGCGCCGGTTAAGGCTAAACTGAAAGGACAAG
TTTTGGTGACTGCGCTCCTCCAAGCCAGTTACCTCGGTTCAAAGAGTTGGTAGCTCAGAGAACCTTCGAA
AAACCGCCCTGCAAGGCGGTTTTTTCGTTTTCAGAGCAAGAGATTACGCGCAGACCAAAACGATCTCAAG
AAGATCATCTTATTAAGGGGTCTGACGCTCAGTGGAACGAAAAGTATATATGAGTAAACTTGGTCTGACA
GCTCGAGGCTTGGATTCTCACCAATAAAAAACGCCCGGCGGCAACCGAGCGTTCTGAACAAATCCAGATG
GAGTTCTGAGGTCATTACTGGATCTATCAACAGGAGTCCAAGCGAGCTCGATATCAAATTACGCCCCGCC
CTGCCACTCATCGCAGTACTGTTGTAATTCATTAAGCATTCTGCCGACATGGAAGCCATCACAAACGGCA
TGATGAACCTGAATCGCCAGCGGCATCAGCACCTTGTCGCCTTGCGTATAATATTTGCCCATGGTGAAAA
CGGGGGCGAAGAAGTTGTCCATATTGGCCACGTTTAAATCAAAACTGGTGAAACTCACCCAGGGATTGGC
TGAGACGAAAAACATATTCTCAATAAACCCTTTAGGGAAATAGGCCAGGTTTTCACCGTAACACGCCACA
TCTTGCGAATATATGTGTAGAAACTGCCGGAAATCGTCGTGGTATTCACTCCAGAGCGATGAAAACGTTT
CAGTTTGCTCATGGAAAACGGTGTAACAAGGGTGAACACTATCCCATATCACCAGCTCACCGTCTTTCAT
TGCCATACGAAATTCCGGATGAGCATTCATCAGGCGGGCAAGAATGTGAATAAAGGCCGGATAAAACTTG
TGCTTATTTTTCTTTACGGTCTTTAAAAAGGCCGTAATATCCAGCTGAACGGTCTGGTTATAGGTACATT
GAGCAACTGACTGAAATGCCTCAAAATGTTCTTTACGATGCCATTGGGATATATCAACGGTGGTATATCC
AGTGATTTTTTTCTCCATTTTAGCTTCCTTAGCTCCTGAAAATCTCGATAACTCAAAAAATACGCCCGGT
AGTGATCTTATTTCATTATGGTGAAAGTTGGAACCTCTTACGTGCCCGATCAACTCGCGCGTTTGCCACC
TGACGTCTAAGAAAAGGAATATTCAGCAATTTGCCCGTGCCGAAGAAAGGCCCACCCGTGAAGGTGAGCC
AGTGAGTTGATTGTGCCACCTGACGTCTAAGAAACCATTATTATCATGACATTAACCTATAAAAATAGGC
GTATCACGAGGCAGAATTTCAGATAAAAAAAATCCTTAGCTTTCGCTAAGGATGATTTCTGGAATTCGCG
GCCGCTTCTAGAGTTTACAGCTAGCTCAGTCCTAGGTATTATGCTAGCTACTAGAGTCACACAGGAAAGT
ACTAGATGGCTTCCTCCGAAGACGTTATCAAAGAGTTCATGCGTTTCAAAGTTCGTATGGAAGGTTCCGT
TAACGGTCACGAGTTCGAAATCGAAGGTGAAGGTGAAGGTCGTCCGTACGAAGGTACCCAGACCGCTAAA
CTGAAAGTTACCAAAGGTGGTCCGCTGCCGTTCGCTTGGGACATCCTGTCCCCGCAGTTCCAGTACGGTT
CCAAAGCTTACGTTAAACACCCGGCTGACATCCCGGACTACCTGAAACTGTCCTTCCCGGAAGGTTTCAA
ATGGGAACGTGTTATGAACTTCGAAGACGGTGGTGTTGTTACCGTTACCCAGGACTCCTCCCTGCAAGAC
GGTGAGTTCATCTACAAAGTTAAACTGCGTGGTACCAACTTCCCGTCCGACGGTCCGGTTATGCAGAAAA
AAACCATGGGTTGGGAAGCTTCCACCGAACGTATGTACCCGGAAGACGGTGCTCTGAAAGGTGAAATCAA
AATGCGTCTGAAACTGAAAGACGGTGGTCACTACGACGCTGAAGTTAAAACCACCTACATGGCTAAAAAA
CCGGTTCAGCTGCCGGGTGCTTACAAAACCGACATCAAACTGGACATCACCTCCCACAACGAAGACTACA
CCATCGTTGAACAGTACGAACGTGCTGAAGGTCGTCACTCCACCGGTGCTTAATAATACTAGAGCCAGGC
ATCAAATAAAACGAAAGGCTCAGTCGAAAGACTGGGCCTTTCGTTTTATCTGTTGTTTGTCGGTGAACGC
TCTCTACTAGAGTCACACTGGCTCACCTTCGGGTGGGCCTTTCTGCGTTTATATACTAGTAGCGGCCGCT
GCAGTCCGGCAAAAAAACGGGCAAGGTGTCACCACCCTGCCCTTTTTCTTTAAAACCGAAAAGATTACTT
CGCGTTATGCAGGCTTCCTCGCTCACTGACTCGCTGCGCTCGGTCGTTCGGCTGCGGCGAGCGGTATCAG
CTCACTCAAAGGCGGTAATTTGACAGCTAGCTCAGTCCTAGGTATAATGCTAGCAGTTCGATGAGAGCGA
TAACCAATCATCAGATAACTATGGCGGCACGTGCATTAACCACGGTTGTATCCCGTCTAAAGTACTCGTT
TAAGCGTAGTTTTCGTCGTTTGCTGCAGGCCTTTTGTATAGTTCATCCATGCCATGTGTAATCCCAGCAG
CTGTTACAAACTCAAGAAGGACCATGTGGTCTCTCTTTTCGTTGGGATCTTTCGAAAGGGCAGATTGTGT
GGACAGGTAATGGTTGTCTGGTAAAAGGACAGGGCCATCGCCAATTGGAGTATTTTGTTGATAATGGTCT
GCTAGTTGAACGCTTCCATCTTCAATGTTGTGTCTAATTTTGAAGTTAACTTTGATTCCATTCTTTTGTT
TGTCTGCCATGATGTATACATTGTGTGAGTTATAGTTGTATTCCAACTTGTGTCCAAGAATGTTTCCATC
TTCTTTAAAATCAATACCTTTTAACTCGATTCTATTAACAAGTGTATCACCTTCAAACTTGACTTCAGCA
CGTGTCTTATAGTTCCCGTCATCTTTGAAAAATATAGTTCTTTCCTGTACATAACCTTCGGGCATGGCAC
TCTTGAAAAAGTCATGCCGTTTCATATGATCTGGGTATCTTGAAAAGCATTGAACACCATAAGTCAAAGT
AGTGACAAGTGTTGGCCATGGAACAGGTAGTTTTCCAGTAGTGCAAATAAATTTAAGGGTAAGTTTTCCG
TATGCTGCATCACCTTCACCCTCTCCACTGACAGAAAATTTGTGCCCATTAACATTACCATCTAATTCAA
CAAGAATTGGGACAACTCCAGTGAAAAGTTCTTCTCCTTTACTCATCTAGTATTTCTCCTCTTTCTCTAG
ATTAAACAAAATTATTTGTAGAGGCTGTTTCGTCCTCACGGACTCATCAGACCGGAAAGCACATCCGGTG
ACAGCTATTTTATTATGGAAGTTTGTTCACTCAACATTGCAAGACTGTACATACTTCCATAGTTTATTAA
TATAAACGCAGAAAGGCCCACCCGAAGGTGAGCCAGTGTGACTCTAGTAGAGAGCGTTCACCGACAAACA
ACAGATAAAACGAAAGGCCCAGTCTTTCGACTGAGCCTTTCGTTTTATTTGATGCCTGGCTAGGGCCCAT
ACCCAAAAAAAAACCCCGCCCCTGACAGGGCGGGGTTTTTTTT
