Features (pLannotate 1.2.2; 21 found; start..end, strand, type, name):
     27..53      +  misc_feature   bom (fragment): basis of mobility region from pBR322
    152..207     -  rep_origin     RSF ori (fragment): Plasmids containing the RSF 1030 origin of replication can be propagated in E. coli cells that contain additional plasmids with compatible origins.
    295..840     -  rep_origin     p15A ori: Plasmids containing the medium-copy-number p15A origin of replication can be propagated in E. coli cells that contain a second plasmid with the ColE1 origin.
    925..1019    -  terminator     lambda t0 terminator: transcription terminator from phage lambda
   1043..1699    -  CDS            cat: CAT_ECOLX - Experimental evidence at protein level: Swiss-Prot protein existence level 1. This enzyme is an effector of chloramphenicol resistance in bacteria. From Escherichia coli. This protein is used as a marker in many commonly used cloning vectors, such as pACYC184.
   1700..1797    -  promoter       cat promoter: promoter of the E. coli cat gene encoding chloramphenicol acetyltransferase
   1862..1891    -  terminator     T3Te terminator: phage T3 early transcription terminator
   1977..2020    -  terminator     bacterial terminator: putative bacterial transcription terminator
   2023..2044    +  misc_feature   BioBrick prefix: BioBrick prefix for parts that do not start with "ATG"
   2048..2079    +  promoter       J23119 promoter (fragment): bacterial promoter (Registry of Standard Biological Parts BBa J23119)
   2107..2781    +  CDS            mRFP1: mRFP1 is a basic (constitutively fluorescent) red fluorescent protein published in 2002, derived from Discosoma sp.. It is reported to be a somewhat slowly-maturing monomer with low acid sensitivity.
   2804..2875    +  terminator     rrnB T1 terminator: transcription terminator T1 from the E. coli rrnB gene
   2891..2918    +  terminator     T7Te terminator: phage T7 early transcription terminator
   2925..2945    +  misc_feature   BioBrick suffix: universal suffix for all parts
   2946..3003    +  terminator     his operon terminator: This putative transcriptin terminator from the E. coli his operon has a 2-bp deletion introduced during synthesis. Its efficiency has not been determined.
   3099..3133    +  promoter       J23119 promoter: bacterial promoter (Registry of Standard Biological Parts BBa J23119)
   3221..3242    -  CDS            ssrA tag (LVA) (fragment): C-terminal peptide that mediates degradation in bacteria through the ClpXP and ClpAP proteases (McGinness et al., 2006) mutant LVA variant that confers accelerated degradation under some conditions (Andersen et al., 1998)
   3252..3965    -  CDS            GFP: green fluorescent protein
   4014..4063    -  misc_RNA       sTRSV HHRz: hammerhead ribozyme from the tobacco ringspot virus satellite RNA (Khvorova et al., 2003)
   4136..4163    -  terminator     T7Te terminator: phage T7 early transcription terminator
   4179..4250    -  terminator     rrnB T1 terminator: transcription terminator T1 from the E. coli rrnB gene
>Addgene plasmid #60568 | pReporter_8 | addgene full sequence | sequence record 107120 | Addgene Assembled Sequence
AGGTAGAGACCCACGAGGCAGACCTCAGCGCTAGCGGAGTGTATACTGGCTTACTATGTTGGCACTGATG
AGGGTGTCAGTGAAGTGCTTCATGTGGCAGGAGAAAAAAGGCTGCACCGGTGCGTCAGCAGAATATGTGA
TACAGGATATATTCCGCTTCCTCGCTCACTGACTCGCTACGCTCGGTCGTTCGACTGCGGCGAGCGGAAA
TGGCTTACGAACGGGGCGGAGATTTCCTGGAAGATGCCAGGAAGATACTTAACAGGGAAGTGAGAGGGCC
GCGGCAAAGCCGTTTTTCCATAGGCTCCGCCCCCCTGACAAGCATCACGAAATCTGACGCTCAAATCAGT
GGTGGCGAAACCCGACAGGACTATAAAGATACCAGGCGTTTCCCCCTGGCGGCTCCCTCGTGCGCTCTCC
TGTTCCTGCCTTTCGGTTTACCGGTGTCATTCCGCTGTTATGGCCGCGTTTGTCTCATTCCACGCCTGAC
ACTCAGTTCCGGGTAGGCAGTTCGCTCCAAGCTGGACTGTATGCACGAACCCCCCGTTCAGTCCGACCGC
TGCGCCTTATCCGGTAACTATCGTCTTGAGTCCAACCCGGAAAGACATGCAAAAGCACCACTGGCAGCAG
CCACTGGTAATTGATTTAGAGGAGTTAGTCTTGAAGTCATGCGCCGGTTAAGGCTAAACTGAAAGGACAA
GTTTTGGTGACTGCGCTCCTCCAAGCCAGTTACCTCGGTTCAAAGAGTTGGTAGCTCAGAGAACCTTCGA
AAAACCGCCCTGCAAGGCGGTTTTTTCGTTTTCAGAGCAAGAGATTACGCGCAGACCAAAACGATCTCAA
GAAGATCATCTTATTAAGGGGTCTGACGCTCAGTGGAACGAAAAGTATATATGAGTAAACTTGGTCTGAC
AGCTCGAGGCTTGGATTCTCACCAATAAAAAACGCCCGGCGGCAACCGAGCGTTCTGAACAAATCCAGAT
GGAGTTCTGAGGTCATTACTGGATCTATCAACAGGAGTCCAAGCGAGCTCGATATCAAATTACGCCCCGC
CCTGCCACTCATCGCAGTACTGTTGTAATTCATTAAGCATTCTGCCGACATGGAAGCCATCACAAACGGC
ATGATGAACCTGAATCGCCAGCGGCATCAGCACCTTGTCGCCTTGCGTATAATATTTGCCCATGGTGAAA
ACGGGGGCGAAGAAGTTGTCCATATTGGCCACGTTTAAATCAAAACTGGTGAAACTCACCCAGGGATTGG
CTGAGACGAAAAACATATTCTCAATAAACCCTTTAGGGAAATAGGCCAGGTTTTCACCGTAACACGCCAC
ATCTTGCGAATATATGTGTAGAAACTGCCGGAAATCGTCGTGGTATTCACTCCAGAGCGATGAAAACGTT
TCAGTTTGCTCATGGAAAACGGTGTAACAAGGGTGAACACTATCCCATATCACCAGCTCACCGTCTTTCA
TTGCCATACGAAATTCCGGATGAGCATTCATCAGGCGGGCAAGAATGTGAATAAAGGCCGGATAAAACTT
GTGCTTATTTTTCTTTACGGTCTTTAAAAAGGCCGTAATATCCAGCTGAACGGTCTGGTTATAGGTACAT
TGAGCAACTGACTGAAATGCCTCAAAATGTTCTTTACGATGCCATTGGGATATATCAACGGTGGTATATC
CAGTGATTTTTTTCTCCATTTTAGCTTCCTTAGCTCCTGAAAATCTCGATAACTCAAAAAATACGCCCGG
TAGTGATCTTATTTCATTATGGTGAAAGTTGGAACCTCTTACGTGCCCGATCAACTCGCGCGTTTGCCAC
CTGACGTCTAAGAAAAGGAATATTCAGCAATTTGCCCGTGCCGAAGAAAGGCCCACCCGTGAAGGTGAGC
CAGTGAGTTGATTGTGCCACCTGACGTCTAAGAAACCATTATTATCATGACATTAACCTATAAAAATAGG
CGTATCACGAGGCAGAATTTCAGATAAAAAAAATCCTTAGCTTTCGCTAAGGATGATTTCTGGAATTCGC
GGCCGCTTCTAGAGTTTACAGCTAGCTCAGTCCTAGGTATTATGCTAGCTACTAGAGTCACACAGGAAAG
TACTAGATGGCTTCCTCCGAAGACGTTATCAAAGAGTTCATGCGTTTCAAAGTTCGTATGGAAGGTTCCG
TTAACGGTCACGAGTTCGAAATCGAAGGTGAAGGTGAAGGTCGTCCGTACGAAGGTACCCAGACCGCTAA
ACTGAAAGTTACCAAAGGTGGTCCGCTGCCGTTCGCTTGGGACATCCTGTCCCCGCAGTTCCAGTACGGT
TCCAAAGCTTACGTTAAACACCCGGCTGACATCCCGGACTACCTGAAACTGTCCTTCCCGGAAGGTTTCA
AATGGGAACGTGTTATGAACTTCGAAGACGGTGGTGTTGTTACCGTTACCCAGGACTCCTCCCTGCAAGA
CGGTGAGTTCATCTACAAAGTTAAACTGCGTGGTACCAACTTCCCGTCCGACGGTCCGGTTATGCAGAAA
AAAACCATGGGTTGGGAAGCTTCCACCGAACGTATGTACCCGGAAGACGGTGCTCTGAAAGGTGAAATCA
AAATGCGTCTGAAACTGAAAGACGGTGGTCACTACGACGCTGAAGTTAAAACCACCTACATGGCTAAAAA
ACCGGTTCAGCTGCCGGGTGCTTACAAAACCGACATCAAACTGGACATCACCTCCCACAACGAAGACTAC
ACCATCGTTGAACAGTACGAACGTGCTGAAGGTCGTCACTCCACCGGTGCTTAATAATACTAGAGCCAGG
CATCAAATAAAACGAAAGGCTCAGTCGAAAGACTGGGCCTTTCGTTTTATCTGTTGTTTGTCGGTGAACG
CTCTCTACTAGAGTCACACTGGCTCACCTTCGGGTGGGCCTTTCTGCGTTTATATACTAGTAGCGGCAGC
TGCAGTCCGGCAAAAAAGGGCAAGGTGTCACCACCCTGCCCTTTTTCTTTAAAACCGAAAAGATTACTTC
GCGTTATGCAGGCTTCCTCGCTCACTGACTCGCTGCGCTCGGTCGTTCGGCTGCGGCGAGCGGTATCAGC
TCACTCAAAGGCGGTAATTTGACAGCTAGCTCAGTCCTAGGTATAATGCTAGCAGTTCGATGAGAGCGAT
AACCAATCATCAGATAACTATGGCGGCACGTGCATTAACCACGGTTGTATCCCGTCTAAAGTACTCGTTT
AAGCGTAGTTTTCGTCGTTTGCTGCAGGCCTTTTGTATAGTTCATCCATGCCATGTGTAATCCCAGCAGC
TGTTACAAACTCAAGAAGGACCATGTGGTCTCTCTTTTCGTTGGGATCTTTCGAAAGGGCAGATTGTGTG
GACAGGTAATGGTTGTCTGGTAAAAGGACAGGGCCATCGCCAATTGGAGTATTTTGTTGATAATGGTCTG
CTAGTTGAACGCTTCCATCTTCAATGTTGTGTCTAATTTTGAAGTTAACTTTGATTCCATTCTTTTGTTT
GTCTGCCATGATGTATACATTGTGTGAGTTATAGTTGTATTCCAACTTGTGTCCAAGAATGTTTCCATCT
TCTTTAAAATCAATACCTTTTAACTCGATTCTATTAACAAGTGTATCACCTTCAAACTTGACTTCAGCAC
GTGTCTTATAGTTCCCGTCATCTTTGAAAAATATAGTTCTTTCCTGTACATAACCTTCGGGCATGGCACT
CTTGAAAAAGTCATGCCGTTTCATATGATCTGGGTATCTTGAAAAGCATTGAACACCATAAGTCAAAGTA
GTGACAAGTGTTGGCCATGGAACAGGTAGTTTTCCAGTAGTGCAAATAAATTTAAGGGTAAGTTTTCCGT
ATGCTGCATCACCTTCACCCTCTCCACTGACAGAAAATTTGTGCCCATTAACATTACCATCTAATTCAAC
AAGAATTGGGACAACTCCAGTGAAAAGTTCTTCTCCTTTACTCATCTAGTATTTCTCCTCTTTCTCTAGA
TTAAACAAAATTATTTGTAGAGGCTGTTTCGTCCTCACGGACTCATCAGACCGGAAAGCACATCCGGTGA
CAGCTATTTTATTATGGAAGTTTGTTCACTCAACATTGCAAGACTGTACATACTTCCATAGTTTATTAAT
ATAAACGCAGAAAGGCCCACCCGAAGGTGAGCCAGTGTGACTCTAGTAGAGAGCGTTCACCGACAAACAA
CAGATAAAACGAAAGGCCCAGTCTTTCGACTGAGCCTTTCGTTTTATTTGATGCCTGGCTAGGGCCCATA
CCCAAAAAAAAACCCCGCCCCTGACAGGGCGGGGTTTTTTTT
