>Addgene plasmid #60568 | pReporter_8 | addgene partial sequence | sequence record 106370 | GFP-F 5'-GGTCCTTCTTGAGTTTGTAAC-3'
AAAGGCCTGCAGCAAACGACGAAAACTACGCTTAAACGAGTACTTTAGACGGGATACAACCGTGGTTAAT
GCACGTGCCGCCATAGTTATCTGATGATTGGTTATCGCTCTCATCGAACTGCTAGCATTATACCTAGGAC
TGAGCTAGCTGTCAAATTACCGCCTTTGAGTGAGCTGATACCGCTCGCCGCAGCCGAACGACCGAGCGCA
GCGAGTCAGTGAGCGAGGAAGCCTGCATAACGCGAAGTAATCTTTTCGGTTTTAAAGAAAAAGGGCAGGG
TGGTGACACCTTGCCCTTTTTTGCCGGACTGCAGCTGCCGCTACTAGTATATAAACGCAGAAAGGCCCAC
CCGAAGGTGAGCCAGTGTGACTCTAGTAGAGAGCGTTCACCGACAAACAACAGATAAAACGAAAGGCCCA
GTCTTTCGACTGAGCCTTTCGTTTTATTTGATGCCTGGCTCTAGTATTATTAAGCACCGGTGGAGTGACG
ACCTTCAGCACGTTCGTACTGTTCAACGATGGTGTAGTCTTCGTTGTGGGAGGTGATGTCCAGTTTGATG
TCGGTTTTGTAAGCACCCGGCAGCTGAACCGGTTTTTTAGCCATGTAGGTGGTTTTAACTTCAGCGTCGT
AGTGACCACCGTCTTTCAGTTTCAGACGCATTTTGATTTCACCTTTCAGAGCACCGTCTTCCGGGTACAT
ACGTTCGGTGGAAGCTTCCCAACCCATGGTTTTTTTCTGCATAACCGGACCGTCGGACGGGAAGTTGGTA
CCACGCAGTTTAACTTTGTAGATGAACTCACCGTCTTGCAGG
