>Addgene plasmid #60568 | pReporter_8 | addgene partial sequence | sequence record 106419 | GFP-R 5'-CCATCTAATTCAACAAGAATTGGGACAAC-3'
CTCATCTAGTATTTCTCCTCTTTCTCTAGATTAAACAAAATTATTTGTAGAGGCTGTTTCGTCCTCACGG
ACTCATCAGACCGGAAAGCACATCCGGTGACAGCTATTTTATTATGGAAGTTTGTTCACTCAACATTGCA
AGACTGTACATACTTCCATAGTTTATTAATATAAACGCAGAAAGGCCCACCCGAAGGTGAGCCAGTGTGA
CTCTAGTAGAGAGCGTTCACCGACAAACAACAGATAAAACGAAAGGCCCAGTCTTTCGACTGAGCCTTTC
GTTTTATTTGATGCCTGGCTAGGGCCCATACCCAAAAAAAAACCCCGCCCCTGACAGGGCGGGGTTTTTT
TTAGGTAGAGACCCACGAGGCAGACCTCAGCGCTAGCGGAGTGTATACTGGCTTACTATGTTGGCACTGA
TGAGGGTGTCAGTGAAGTGCTTCATGTGGCAGGAGAAAAAAGGCTGCACCGGTGCGTCAGCAGAATATGT
GATACAGGATATATTCCGCTTCCTCGCTCACTGACTCGCTACGCTCGGTCGTTCGACTGCGGCGAGCGGA
AATGGCTTACGAACGGGGCGGAGATTTCCTGGAAGATGCCAGGAAGATACTTAACAGGGAAGTGAGAGGG
CCGCGGCAAAGCCGTTTTTCCATAGGCTCCGCCCCCCTGACAAGCATCACGAAATCTGACGCTCAAATCA
GTGGTGGCGAAACCCGACAGGACTATAAAGATACCAGGCGTTTCCCCCTGGCGGCTCCCTCGTGCGCTCT
CCTGTTCCTGCCTTTCGGTTTACCGGTGTCATTCCGCTGTTATGGCCGCGTT
